Addgene plasmid #174900: pAS_4xMmaPylT_EF1_CRFR1-A95TAG-HA
Purpose: amber suppression mediated CRFR1 A95TAG expression in mammalian cells; transient or piggy bac mediated integration
Depositing lab: Simon Elsaesser. Depositing organization: Karolinska Institutet. Publication: A Genetically Encoded Picolyl Azide for Improved Live Cell Copper Click Labeling. Meineke B, Heimgartner J, Craig AJ, Landreh M, Moodie LWK, Elsasser SJ. Front Chem. 2021 Nov 11;9:768535. doi: 10.3389/fchem.2021.768535. eCollection 2021. PubMed 34858945.
Backbone
  Vector backbone: pAS
  Backbone manufacturer: Addgene #140008 based on PB510B-1 (System Bioscience)
  Vector type: Mammalian Expression
  Selectable markers: Blasticidin
Growth in bacteria
  Bacterial resistance: Ampicillin, 100 μg/mL
  Growth temperature: 37°C
  Growth strain: NEB Stable
  Copy number: High Copy
Gene/Insert
  Gene/Insert name: CRFR1 (alt name: Crhr1)
  Species: R. norvegicus (rat)
  Insert size (bp): 1245
  Mutation: A95TAG
  Entrez Gene: Crhr1 (a.k.a. CRF-R, CRF-R-1, CRF-R1, CRF1, CRFR-1, CRFR1, CRH-R, CRH-R 1, CRH-R-1, CRH-R1)
  Promoter: EF1
  Tag / fusion protein: HA (C terminal on insert)
  Cloning method: Restriction Enzyme; 5′ cloning site unknown (unknown if destroyed)
Resource information
  A portion of this plasmid was derived from a plasmid made by: CRFR1 A95TAG amber suppression in Coin et al. 2013, PMID: 24290358
Terms and licenses: Academic/Nonprofit Terms; Industry Terms: Not Available to Industry
How to cite: pAS_4xMmaPylT_EF1_CRFR1-A95TAG-HA was a gift from Simon Elsaesser (Addgene plasmid # 174900 ; http://n2t.net/addgene:174900 ; RRID:Addgene_174900)
