[The description below was written by a language model from this plasmid's Addgene catalogue record and pLannotate feature annotations shown in this document.]
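Description:
pAS_4xMmaPylT_EF1_CRFR1-A95TAG-HA is a 9.1 kb mammalian expression plasmid for amber suppression, built on the pAS backbone, which derives from a commercial piggyBac transposon vector. It can be used either by transient transfection or for piggyBac transposase-mediated stable genomic integration. In bacteria it is maintained through a high-copy ColE1/pUC-type origin and selected with ampicillin (AmpR). An f1 origin and remnants of a lac/lacZα cloning region are also present. The automated annotation does not label the piggyBac terminal repeats. The two short stretches it assigns to a phage lambda portal protein flank the mammalian cassette and are probably spurious matches rather than functional parts.

The payload has two components. Four tandem tRNA genes, which by the plasmid name are copies of the Methanosarcina mazei pyrrolysine tRNA (PylT), lie upstream of and in the opposite orientation to the main cassette and supply the amber suppressor tRNA. The promoters driving them are not annotated. The main cassette uses an EF-1α core promoter fused to an HTLV-1 5′ LTR fragment to express rat corticotropin-releasing factor receptor 1 (Crhr1, 1,245 bp), a G-protein-coupled receptor. Codon A95 is replaced by a TAG stop codon, and the receptor carries a C-terminal HA epitope tag. An EMCV IRES then drives blasticidin S deaminase from the same transcript for selection of mammalian cells, followed by a WPRE fragment and the SV40 polyadenylation signal.

Full-length, HA-detectable receptor is produced only when the TAG codon is read through, which inserts a noncanonical amino acid at position 95. No pyrrolysyl-tRNA synthetase is annotated on this plasmid, so a matching synthetase presumably has to be supplied separately. The associated publication concerns live-cell copper click labelling with a genetically encoded picolyl azide.
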