Features (pLannotate 1.2.2; 24 found; start..end, strand, type, name):
    118..546     -  rep_origin     f1 ori (sequence partly withheld): f1 bacteriophage origin of replication; arrow indicates direction of (+) strand synthesis
    551..706     -  CDS            lacZα (fragment): LacZα fragment of β-galactosidase; lacZ fragment
    708..827     +  CDS            B (fragment): PORTL_LAMBD - Experimental evidence at protein level: Swiss-Prot protein existence level 1. Forms the portal vertex of the capsid (PubMed:6228056, PubMed:6232391). This portal plays critical roles in head assembly, genome packaging, neck/tail attachment, and genome ejection (Probable). The portal protein multimerizes as a single ring-shaped homododecamer arranged around a central channel (PubMed:6232391). Binds to the terminase subunits to form the packaging machine (PubMed:7799432). From Escherichia phage lambda (Bacteriophage lambda).
   1340..1408    -  ncRNA          tRNA: Accession: RF00005 - tRNA
   1669..1737    -  ncRNA          tRNA: Accession: RF00005 - tRNA
   1998..2066    -  ncRNA          tRNA: Accession: RF00005 - tRNA
   2327..2395    -  ncRNA          tRNA: Accession: RF00005 - tRNA
   2687..2898    +  promoter       EF-1α core promoter: core promoter for human elongation factor EF-1α
   2911..3179    +  LTR            5' LTR (truncated): truncated 5' long terminal repeat (LTR) from human T-cell leukemia virus (HTLV) type 1
   3217..4461    +  CDS            Crhr1: CRFR1_RAT - Also known as Crhr. Experimental evidence at protein level: Swiss-Prot protein existence level 1. G-protein coupled receptor for CRH (corticotropin-releasing factor) and UCN (urocortin). Has high affinity for CRH and UCN. Ligand binding causes a conformation change that triggers signaling via guanine nucleotide-binding proteins (G proteins) and down-stream effectors, such as adenylate cyclase. Promotes the activation of adenylate cyclase, leading to increased intracellular cAMP levels. Inhibits the activity of the calcium channel CACNA1H. Required for normal embryonic development o
   4462..4487    +  CDS            3xHA (fragment): three tandem HA epitope tags
   4619..5081    +  misc_feature   IRES: internal ribosome entry site (IRES) of the encephalomyocarditis virus (EMCV)
   5107..5503    +  CDS            BSD (fragment): blasticidin S deaminase; Aspergillus terreus BSD; confers resistance to blasticidin
   5518..5624    +  misc_feature   WPRE (fragment): woodchuck hepatitis virus posttranscriptional regulatory element
   5633..5754    +  polyA_signal   SV40 poly(A) signal: SV40 polyadenylation signal
   5772..5864    +  ncRNA          G-CSF SLDE: Accession: RF00183 - G-CSF factor stem-loop destabilising element (SLDE)
   6561..7028    +  CDS            B (fragment): PORTL_LAMBD - Experimental evidence at protein level: Swiss-Prot protein existence level 1. Forms the portal vertex of the capsid (PubMed:6228056, PubMed:6232391). This portal plays critical roles in head assembly, genome packaging, neck/tail attachment, and genome ejection (Probable). The portal protein multimerizes as a single ring-shaped homododecamer arranged around a central channel (PubMed:6232391). Binds to the terminase subunits to form the packaging machine (PubMed:7799432). From Escherichia phage lambda (Bacteriophage lambda).
   7066..7082    -  protein_bind   lac operator: The lac repressor binds to the lac operator to inhibit transcription in E. coli. This inhibition can be relieved by adding lactose or isopropyl-β-D-thiogalactopyranoside (IPTG). lac repressor encoded by lacI
   7090..7120    -  promoter       lac promoter: promoter for the E. coli lac operon
   7135..7156    -  protein_bind   CAP binding site: CAP binding activates transcription in the presence of cAMP. E. coli catabolite activator protein
   7169..7261    -  CDS            lacI (fragment): lac repressor; lacI; The lac repressor binds to the lac operator to inhibit transcription in E. coli. This inhibition can be relieved by adding lactose or isopropyl-β-D-thiogalactopyranoside (IPTG).
   7444..8032    -  rep_origin     ori: high-copy-number ColE1/pMB1/pBR322/pUC origin of replication
   8203..9063    -  CDS            AmpR: β-lactamase; bla; confers resistance to ampicillin, carbenicillin, and related antibiotics
   9064..65      -  promoter       AmpR promoter (across the origin): bla
>Addgene plasmid #174900 | pAS_4xMmaPylT_EF1_CRFR1-A95TAG-HA | addgene full sequence | sequence record 344145 | Addgene NGS Result
TATTGTCTCATGAGCGGATACATATTTGAATGTATTTAGAAAAATAAACAAATAGGGGTTCCGCGCACAT
TTCCCCGAAAAGTGCCACCTAAATTGTAAGCGTTAATATTTTGTTAAAATTCGCGTTAAATTTTTGTTAA
ATCAGCTCATTTTTTAACCAATAGGCCGAAATCGGCAAAATCCCTTATAAATCAAAAGAATAGACCGAGA
TAGGGT
[37 nt withheld, positions 217-253]
AAAGAACGTGGACTCCAACGTCAAAGG
[49 nt withheld, positions 281-329]
T
[91 nt withheld, positions 331-421]
G
[124 nt withheld, positions 423-546]
CCCATTCGCCATTCAGGCTGCGCAACTGTTGGGAAGGGCGATCGGTGCGGGCCTCTTCGCTATTACGCCA
GCTGGCGAAAGGGGGATGTGCTGCAAGGCGATTAAGTTGGGTAACGCCAGGGTTTTCCCAGTCACGACGT
TGTAAAACGACGGCCAGTGAGCGCGCCTCGTTCATTCACGTTTTTGAACCCGTGGAGGACGGGCAGACTC
GCGGTGCAAATGTGTTTTACAGCGTGATGGAGCAGATGAAGATGCTCGACACGCTGCAGAACACGCAGCT
AGATTAACCCTAGAAAGATAATCATATTGTGACGTACGTTAAAGATAATCATGTGTAAAATTGACGCATG
TGTTTTATCGGTCTGTATATCGAGGTTTATTTATTAATTTGAATAGATATTAAGTTTTATTATATTTACA
CTTACATACTAATAATAAATTCAACAAACAATTTATTTATGTTTATTTATTTATTAAAAAAAACAAAAAC
TCAAAATTTCTTCTATAAAGTAACAAAACTTTTATGAGGGACAGCCCCCCCCCAAAGCCCCCAGGGATGT
AATTACGTCCCTCCCCCGCTAGGGGGCAGCAGCGAGCCGCCCGGGGCTCCGCTCCGGTCCGGCGCTCCCC
CCGCATCCCCGAGCCGGCAGCGTGCGGGGACAGCCCGGGCACGGGGAAGGTGGCACGGGATCGCTTTCCT
CTGAACGCTTCTCGCTGCTCTTTGAGCCTGCAGACACCTGGGGGGATACGGGGAAAAGGCCTCCACGGCC
AACTAGTGAAAAACCGCACTTGTCCGGAAACCCCGGGAATCTAACCCGGCTGAACGGATTTAGAGTCCGT
TCGATCTACATGATCAGGTTTCCGAGGTACCCAGGCGGCGCACAAGCTATATAAACCTGAAGGAAATCTC
AACTTTACACTTAGGTCAAGTTACTTATCGTACTAGAGCTTCAGCAGGAAATTTAACTAAAATCTAATTT
AACCAGCATAGCAAATATCATTTATTCCCAAAATGCTAAAGTTTGAGATAAACGGACTTGATTTCCGGCT
GTTTTGACACTATCCAGAATGCCTTGCAGATGGGTGGGGCATGCTAAATACTGCAGGAAAAACCGCACTT
GTCCGGAAACCCCGGGAATCTAACCCGGCTGAACGGATTTAGAGTCCGTTCGATCTACATGATCAGGTTT
CCGAGGTACCCAGGCGGCGCACAAGCTATATAAACCTGAAGGAAATCTCAACTTTACACTTAGGTCAAGT
TACTTATCGTACTAGAGCTTCAGCAGGAAATTTAACTAAAATCTAATTTAACCAGCATAGCAAATATCAT
TTATTCCCAAAATGCTAAAGTTTGAGATAAACGGACTTGATTTCCGGCTGTTTTGACACTATCCAGAATG
CCTTGCAGATGGGTGGGGCATGCTAAATACTGCAGGAAAAACCGCACTTGTCCGGAAACCCCGGGAATCT
AACCCGGCTGAACGGATTTAGAGTCCGTTCGATCTACATGATCAGGTTTCCGAGGTACCCAGGCGGCGCA
CAAGCTATATAAACCTGAAGGAAATCTCAACTTTACACTTAGGTCAAGTTACTTATCGTACTAGAGCTTC
AGCAGGAAATTTAACTAAAATCTAATTTAACCAGCATAGCAAATATCATTTATTCCCAAAATGCTAAAGT
TTGAGATAAACGGACTTGATTTCCGGCTGTTTTGACACTATCCAGAATGCCTTGCAGATGGGTGGGGCAT
GCTAAATACTGCAGGAAAAACCGCACTTGTCCGGAAACCCCGGGAATCTAACCCGGCTGAACGGATTTAG
AGTCCGTTCGATCTACATGATCAGGTTTCCGAGGTACCCAGGCGGCGCACAAGCTATATAAACCTGAAGG
AAATCTCAACTTTACACTTAGGTCAAGTTACTTATCGTACTAGAGCTTCAGCAGGAAATTTAACTAAAAT
CTAATTTAACCAGCATAGCAAATATCATTTATTCCCAAAATGCTAAAGTTTGAGATAAACGGACTTGATT
TCCGGCTGTTTTGACACTATCCAGAATGCCTTGCAGATGGGTGGGGCATGCTAAATACTGCAGAACTAGT
GCTCTAGAAAGGATCTGCGATCGCTCCGGTGCCCGTCAGTGGGCAGAGCGCACATCGCCCACAGTCCCCG
AGAAGTTGGGGGGAGGGGTCGGCAATTGAACGGGTGCCTAGAGAAGGTGGCGCGGGGTAAACTGGGAAAG
TGATGTCGTGTACTGGCTCCGCCTTTTTCCCGAGGGTGGGGGAGAACCGTATATAAGTGCAGTAGTCGCC
GTGAACGTTCTTTTTCGCAACGGGTTTGCCGCCAGAACACAGCTGAAGCTTCGAGGGGCTCGCATCTCTC
CTTCACGCGCCCGCCGCCCTACCTGAGGCCGCCATCCACGCCGGTTGAGTCGCGTTCTGCCGCCTCCCGC
CTGTGGTGCCTCCTGAACTGCGTCCGCCGTCTAGGTAAGTTTAAAGCTCAGGTCGAGACCGGGCCTTTGT
CCGGCGCTCCCTTGGAGCCTACCTAGACTCAGCCGGCTCTCCACGCTTTGCCTGACCCTGCTTGCTCAAC
TCTACGTCTTTGTTTCGTTTTCTGTTCTGCGCCGTTACAGATCCAAGCTGTGACCGGCGCCTACTCTAGA
GCTAGCCACCATGGGACGGCGCCCGCAGCTCCGGCTCGTGAAGGCCCTTCTCCTTCTGGGGCTGAACCCT
GTGTCCACCTCCCTTCAGGATCAGCGCTGTGAGAACCTGTCCCTGACCAGCAATGTTTCTGGCCTGCAGT
GCAATGCATCCGTGGACCTCATTGGCACCTGCTGGCCCCGGAGCCCTGCGGGCCAGTTGGTGGTCCGACC
CTGCCCTGCCTTTTTCTACGGTGTCCGCTACAACACGACAAACAATGGCTACCGGGAGTGCCTGGCCAAC
GGCAGCTGGGCATAGCGTGTGAATTATTCTGAGTGCCAGGAGATTCTCAACGAAGAGAAGAAGAGCAAAG
TACACTACCATGTTGCAGTCATCATCAACTACCTGGGTCACTGCATCTCCCTGGTAGCCCTCCTGGTGGC
CTTTGTCCTCTTCTTGCGGCTCAGGAGCATCCGGTGCCTGAGAAACATCATCCACTGGAACCTCATCTCG
GCTTTCATCCTACGCAACGCCACGTGGTTTGTGGTCCAGCTCACCGTGAGCCCCGAGGTGCACCAGAGCA
ATGTGGCCTGGTGTAGGTTGGTGACAGCCGCCTACAATTACTTCCATGTAACCAACTTCTTCTGGATGTT
CGGTGAGGGCTGCTACCTGCACACAGCCATTGTGCTCACGTACTCCACCGACCGTCTGCGCAAGTGGATG
TTCGTCTGCATTGGCTGGGGTGTACCTTTCCCCATCATTGTGGCTTGGGCCATTGGGAAGCTGCACTACG
ACAATGAAAAGTGCTGGTTTGGCAAACGTCCTGGGGTATACACTGACTACATCTACCAGGGCCCCATGAT
CCTGGTCCTGCTGATCAACTTTATCTTTCTCTTCAACATTGTCCGCATCCTCATGACCAAACTCCGGGCA
TCCACTACATCTGAGACCATTCAGTACAGGAAGGCTGTGAAGGCCACTCTGGTGCTCCTGCCCCTTCTGG
GCATCACCTACATGTTGTTCTTCGTCAACCCTGGAGAGGACGAGGTCTCCAGGGTCGTCTTCATCTACTT
CAACTCTTTTCTGGAGTCCTTTCAGGGCTTCTTTGTGTCTGTGTTCTACTGTTTTCTGAACAGTGAGGTC
CGCTCCGCTATCCGGAAGAGGTGGCGTCGGTGGCAGGACAAGCACTCCATCAGAGCCCGAGTGGCCCGAG
CTATGTCCATCCCCACCTCCCCGACCAGAGTCAGCTTTCACAGCATCAAGCAGTCCACAGCAGTGTACCC
ATACGATGTTCCAGATTACGCATGAAGGATCCGCGGCCGCGCCCCTCTCCCTCCCCCCCCCCTAACGTTA
CTGGCCGAAGCCGCTTGGAATAAGGCCGGTGTGCGTTTGTCTATATGTTATTTTCCACCATATTGCCGTC
TTTTGGCAATGTGAGGGCCCGGAAACCTGGCCCTGTCTTCTTGACGAGCATTCCTAGGGGTCTTTCCCCT
CTCGCCAAAGGAATGCAAGGTCTGTTGAATGTCGTGAAGGAAGCAGTTCCTCTGGAAGCTTCTTGAAGAC
AAACAACGTCTGTAGCGACCCTTTGCAGGCAGCGGAACCCCCCACCTGGCGACAGGTGCCTCTGCGGCCA
AAAGCCACGTGTATAAGATACACCTGCAAAGGCGGCACAACCCCAGTGCCACGTTGTGAGTTGGATAGTT
GTGGAAAGAGTCAAATGGCTCTCCTCAAGCGTATTCAACAAGGGGCTGAAGGATGCCCAGAAGGTACCCC
ATTGTATGGGATCTGATCTGGGGCCTCGGTGCACATGCTTTACATGTGTTTAGTCGAGGTTAAAAAAACG
TCTAGGCCCCCCGAACCACGGGGACGTGGTTTTCCTTTGAAAAACACGATGATAATATGGCCACAACCAT
GGCGTCCGGAATGGCCAAGCCTTTGTCTCAAGAAGAATCCACCCTCATTGAAAGAGCAACGGCTACAATC
AACAGCATCCCCATCTCTGAAGACTACAGCGTCGCCAGCGCAGCTCTCTCTAGCGACGGCCGCATCTTCA
CTGGTGTCAATGTATATCATTTTACTGGGGGACCTTGTGCAGAACTCGTGGTGCTGGGCACTGCTGCTGC
TGCGGCAGCTGGCAACCTGACTTGTATCGTCGCGATCGGAAATGAGAACAGGGGCATCTTGAGCCCCTGC
GGACGGTGCCGACAGGTGCTTCTCGATCTGCATCCTGGGATCAAAGCCATAGTGAAGGACAGTGATGGAC
AGCCGACGGCAGTTGGGATTCGTGAATTGCTGCCCTCTGGTTATGTGTGGGAGGGCTGACCATGGGTCGA
CAATCAACCTCTGGATTACAAAATTTGTGAAAGATTGACTGGTATTCTTAACTATGTTGCTCCTTTTACG
CTATGTGGATACGCTGCTTTAATGCCTTTGTATCATGCGTTAACTAAACTTGTTTATTGCAGCTTATAAT
GGTTACAAATAAAGCAATAGCATCACAAATTTCACAAATAAAGCATTTTTTTCACTGCATTCTAGTTGTG
GTTTGTCCAAACTCATCAATGTATCTTATCATGTCTGGAATTGACTCAAATGATGTCAATTAGTCTATCA
GAAGCTCATCTGGTCTCCCTTCCGGGGGACAAGACATCCCTGTTTAATATTTAAACAGCAGTGTTCCCAA
ACTGGGTTCTTATATCCCTTGCTCTGGTCAACCAGGTTGCAGGGTTTCCTGTCCTCACAGGAACGAAGTC
CCTAAAGAAACAGTGGCAGCCAGGTTTAGCCCCGGAATTGACTGGATTCCTTTTTTAGGGCCCATTGGTA
TGGCTTTTTCCCCGTATCCCCCCAGGTGTCTGCAGGCTCAAAGAGCAGCGAGAAGCGTTCAGAGGAAAGC
GATCCCGTGCCACCTTCCCCGTGCCCGGGCTGTCCCCGCACGCTGCCGGCTCGGGGATGCGGGGGGAGCG
CCGGACCGGAGCGGAGCCCCGGGCGGCTCGCTGCTGCCCCCTAGCGGGGGAGGGACGTAATTACATCCCT
GGGGGCTTTGGGGGGGGGCTGTCCCTGATATCTATAACAAGAAAATATATATATAATAAGTTATCACGTA
AGTAGAACATGAAATAACAATATAATTATCGTATGAGTTAAATCTTAAAAGTCACGTAAAAGATAATCAT
GCGTCATTTTGACTCACGCGGTCGTTATAGTTCAAAATCAGTGACACTTACCGCATTGACAAGCACGCCT
CACGGGAGCTCCAAGCGGCGACTGAGATGTCCTAAATGCACAGCGACGGATTCGCGCTATTTAGAAAGAG
AGAGCAATATTTCAAGAATGCATGCGTCAATTTTACGCAGACTATCTTTCTAGGGTTAATCTAGCTGCAT
CAGGATCATATCGTCGGGTCTTTTTTCCGGCTCAGTCATCGCCCAAGCTGGCGCTATCTGGGCATCGGGG
AGGAAGAAGCCCGTGCCTTTTCCCGCGAGGTTGAAGCGGCATGGAAAGAGTTTGCCGAGGATGACTGCTG
CTGCATTGACGTTGAGCGAAAACGCACGTTTACCATGATGATTCGGGAAGGTGTGGCCATGCACGCCTTT
AACGGTGAACTGTTCGTTCAGGCCACCTGGGATACCAGTTCGTCGCGGCTTTTCCGGACACAGTTCCGGA
TGGTCAGCCCGAAGCGCATCAGCAACCCGAACAATACCGGCGACAGCCGGAACTGCCGTGCCGGTGTGCA
GATTAATGACAGCGGTGCGGCGCTGGGATATTACGTCAGCGAGGACGGGTATCCTGGCTGGATGCCGCAG
AAATGGACATGGATACCCCGTGAGTTACCCGGCGGGCGCGCTTGGCGTAATCATGGTCATAGCTGTTTCC
TGTGTGAAATTGTTATCCGCTCACAATTCCACACAACATACGAGCCGGAAGCATAAAGTGTAAAGCCTGG
GGTGCCTAATGAGTGAGCTAACTCACATTAATTGCGTTGCGCTCACTGCCCGCTTTCCAGTCGGGAAACC
TGTCGTGCCAGCTGCATTAATGAATCGGCCAACGCGCGGGGAGAGGCGGTTTGCGTATTGGGCGCTCTTC
CGCTTCCTCGCTCACTGACTCGCTGCGCTCGGTCGTTCGGCTGCGGCGAGCGGTATCAGCTCACTCAAAG
GCGGTAATACGGTTATCCACAGAATCAGGGGATAACGCAGGAAAGAACATGTGAGCAAAAGGCCAGCAAA
AGGCCAGGAACCGTAAAAAGGCCGCGTTGCTGGCGTTTTTCCATAGGCTCCGCCCCCCTGACGAGCATCA
CAAAAATCGACGCTCAAGTCAGAGGTGGCGAAACCCGACAGGACTATAAAGATACCAGGCGTTTCCCCCT
GGAAGCTCCCTCGTGCGCTCTCCTGTTCCGACCCTGCCGCTTACCGGATACCTGTCCGCCTTTCTCCCTT
CGGGAAGCGTGGCGCTTTCTCATAGCTCACGCTGTAGGTATCTCAGTTCGGTGTAGGTCGTTCGCTCCAA
GCTGGGCTGTGTGCACGAACCCCCCGTTCAGCCCGACCGCTGCGCCTTATCCGGTAACTATCGTCTTGAG
TCCAACCCGGTAAGACACGACTTATCGCCACTGGCAGCAGCCACTGGTAACAGGATTAGCAGAGCGAGGT
ATGTAGGCGGTGCTACAGAGTTCTTGAAGTGGTGGCCTAACTACGGCTACACTAGAAGAACAGTATTTGG
TATCTGCGCTCTGCTGAAGCCAGTTACCTTCGGAAAAAGAGTTGGTAGCTCTTGATCCGGCAAACAAACC
ACCGCTGGTAGCGGTGGTTTTTTTGTTTGCAAGCAGCAGATTACGCGCAGAAAAAAAGGATCTCAAGAAG
ATCCTTTGATCTTTTCTACGGGGTCTGACGCTCAGTGGAACGAAAACTCACGTTAAGGGATTTTGGTCAT
GAGATTATCAAAAAGGATCTTCACCTAGATCCTTTTAAATTAAAAATGAAGTTTTAAATCAATCTAAAGT
ATATATGAGTAAACTTGGTCTGACAGTTACCAATGCTTAATCAGTGAGGCACCTATCTCAGCGATCTGTC
TATTTCGTTCATCCATAGTTGCCTGACTCCCCGTCGTGTAGATAACTACGATACGGGAGGGCTTACCATC
TGGCCCCAGTGCTGCAATGATACCGCGAGACCCACGCTCACCGGCTCCAGATTTATCAGCAATAAACCAG
CCAGCCGGAAGGGCCGAGCGCAGAAGTGGTCCTGCAACTTTATCCGCCTCCATCCAGTCTATTAATTGTT
GCCGGGAAGCTAGAGTAAGTAGTTCGCCAGTTAATAGTTTGCGCAACGTTGTTGCCATTGCTACAGGCAT
CGTGGTGTCACGCTCGTCGTTTGGTATGGCTTCATTCAGCTCCGGTTCCCAACGATCAAGGCGAGTTACA
TGATCCCCCATGTTGTGCAAAAAAGCGGTTAGCTCCTTCGGTCCTCCGATCGTTGTCAGAAGTAAGTTGG
CCGCAGTGTTATCACTCATGGTTATGGCAGCACTGCATAATTCTCTTACTGTCATGCCATCCGTAAGATG
CTTTTCTGTGACTGGTGAGTACTCAACCAAGTCATTCTGAGAATAGTGTATGCGGCGACCGAGTTGCTCT
TGCCCGGCGTCAATACGGGATAATACCGCGCCACATAGCAGAACTTTAAAAGTGCTCATCATTGGAAAAC
GTTCTTCGGGGCGAAAACTCTCAAGGATCTTACCGCTGTTGAGATCCAGTTCGATGTAACCCACTCGTGC
ACCCAACTGATCTTCAGCATCTTTTACTTTCACCAGCGTTTCTGGGTGAGCAAAAACAGGAAGGCAAAAT
GCCGCAAAAAAGGGAATAAGGGCGACACGGAAATGTTGAATACTCATACTCTTCCTTTTTCAATATTATT
GAAGCATTTATCAGGGT
